Addgene plasmid #233264: pCARGO-RMCE
Purpose: (Empty Backbone) Backbone plasmid used to clone lncRNA inserts in preparation for RMCE
Depositing lab: Mauro Calabrese. Depositing organization: University of North Carolina at Chapel Hill. Publication: Isogenic comparison of Airn and Xist reveals core principles of Polycomb recruitment by lncRNAs. Trotman JB, Abrash EW, Murvin MM, Braceros AK, Li S, Boyson SP, Salcido RT, Cherney RE, Bischoff SR, Kaufmann K, Eberhard QE, Zhang Z, Cowley DO, Calabrese JM. Mol Cell. 2025 Mar 20;85(6):1117-1133.e14. doi: 10.1016/j.molcel.2025.02.014. PubMed 40118040.
Backbone
  Vector backbone: pBR322
  Backbone size (bp): 2500
  Modifications to backbone: Contains TRE dox-inducible promoter, CARGO cloning site, and polyA followed by PGK-Hygro without polyA and flanked by FRT sites. The entire series of elements are flanked by LoxP71 and LoxP2272 elements to facilitate directional recombination into LoxP66/2272 sites engineered into the Rosa26 locus.
  Vector type: Mammalian Expression
  Selectable markers: Hygromycin
Growth in bacteria
  Bacterial resistance: Ampicillin, 100 μg/mL
  Growth temperature: 37°C
  Growth strain: DH5alpha
  Copy number: Low Copy
Terms and licenses: Academic/Nonprofit Terms; Industry Terms: Not Available to Industry
How to cite: pCARGO-RMCE was a gift from Mauro Calabrese (Addgene plasmid # 233264 ; http://n2t.net/addgene:233264 ; RRID:Addgene_233264)
