[The description below was written by a language model from this plasmid's Addgene catalogue record and pLannotate feature annotations shown in this document.]
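Description:
pCARGO-RMCE is an empty mammalian expression backbone built on pBR322, designed to receive long noncoding RNA inserts and then deliver them into a defined genomic site by recombinase-mediated cassette exchange (RMCE). In bacteria it is selected with ampicillin through the β-lactamase gene and replicates from the ColE1/pBR322-type origin. The bom region and rop gene are retained, consistent with its listing as a low-copy plasmid.

The exchangeable cassette lies on the reverse strand of the circular map, bounded by a lox71 site at one end and a lox2272 site at the other. Reading in the direction of transcription, it begins with a tight TRE promoter (seven tet operators upstream of a minimal CMV promoter) that gives doxycycline-inducible expression. The CARGO cloning site for the lncRNA follows, although it is not annotated as a discrete feature, and then an SV40 polyadenylation signal with a short flanking large T antigen fragment. Downstream is a hygromycin phosphotransferase gene driven by the mouse PGK promoter, with an EM7 promoter that also allows bacterial expression. This marker is flanked by two minimal FRT sites, so FLP recombinase can excise it after selection. According to the record, the marker lacks its own polyA signal, a design that typically favours recovery of correctly integrated clones over random insertions.

Because lox71 and lox2272 are heterospecific, Cre exchanges the cassette directionally into matching lox66/lox2272 sites engineered at the Rosa26 locus. Recombination of lox71 with lox66 yields a crippled double-mutant site that disfavours re-excision. The associated work used the system for isogenic comparison of inducible lncRNAs such as Airn and Xist expressed from the same genomic position.
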