Features (pLannotate 1.2.2; 18 found; start..end, strand, type, name):
      7..90      -  CDS            large T antigen (fragment): large T antigen from SV40 (simian virus 40)
    158..471     -  promoter       tight TRE promoter: Tet-responsive promoter PTight, consisting of seven tet operator sequences followed by the minimal CMV promoter
    481..514     +  protein_bind   lox71: Left element (LE) mutant of loxP (Araki et al., 2010). Cre-mediated recombination occurs in the 8-bp core sequence (GCATACAT). Cre recombinase
    554..658     +  promoter       AmpR promoter: bla
    659..1519    +  CDS            AmpR: β-lactamase; bla; confers resistance to ampicillin, carbenicillin, and related antibiotics
   1690..2278    +  rep_origin     ori: high-copy-number ColE1/pMB1/pBR322/pUC origin of replication
   2464..2604    -  misc_feature   bom: basis of mobility region from pBR322
   2706..2897    -  CDS            rop: Rop protein, which maintains plasmids at low copy number; rop
   2938..3048    +  CDS            mbeC (fragment): MBEC_ECOLX - Experimental evidence at protein level: Swiss-Prot protein existence level 1. Required for efficient mobilization of ColE1 plasmid and is thus essential to promote the specific transfer of the plasmid during conjugation. Probably functions by inducing DNA bending, helping the MbeA relaxase to melt the DNA around the nic site and cleave the phosphodiester bond. Binds specifically double-stranded DNA (dsDNA) containing the ColE1 oriT but does not recognize the inverted repeat (IR). From Escherichia coli.
   3230..3248    +  promoter       T3 promoter: promoter for bacteriophage T3 RNA polymerase
   3260..3280    -  misc_feature   MCS (fragment): pBluescript multiple cloning site
   3281..3314    +  protein_bind   lox2272: Cre-mediated recombination occurs in the 8-bp core sequence (GGATACTT). lox2272 sites are compatible with each other, but incompatible with loxP or loxN sites (Lee and Saito, 1988). Cre recombinase
   3320..3353    -  protein_bind   FRT (minimal): supports FLP-mediated excision but not integration (Turan and Bode, 2011) FLP recombinase from the Saccharomyces cerevisiae 2μ plasmid
   3364..4386    -  CDS            hph: KHYB_ECOLX - Experimental evidence at protein level: Swiss-Prot protein existence level 1. The aminoglycoside phosphotransferases achieve inactivation of their antibiotic substrates by phosphorylation. Only phosphorylates hygromycin and closely related compounds such as demethyl analogs and destomycin. From Escherichia coli.
   4405..4452    -  promoter       EM7 promoter: synthetic bacterial promoter&nbsp
   4464..4963    -  promoter       PGK promoter: mouse phosphoglycerate kinase 1 promoter
   4976..5009    -  protein_bind   FRT (minimal): supports FLP-mediated excision but not integration (Turan and Bode, 2011) FLP recombinase from the Saccharomyces cerevisiae 2μ plasmid
   5028..5109    -  polyA_signal   SV40 poly(A) signal: SV40 polyadenylation signal
>Addgene plasmid #233264 | pCARGO-RMCE | addgene full sequence | sequence record 466560 | Addgene NGS Result
TTCATTTTATGTTTCAGGTTCAGGGGGAGGTGTGGGAGGTTTTTTAAAGCAAGTAAAACCTCTACAAATG
TGGTATGGCTGATTATGATCCTCTAGAGATTTAAATTGATATCGTCGACAAGCTTATCGATGCGGCCGCG
CTAGCACGCGTGGATCCGCGATCTGACGGTTCACTAAACGAGCTCTGCTTATATAGGCCTCCCACCGTAC
ACGCCTACCTCGACATACGTTCTCTATCACTGATAGGGAGTAAACTCGACATACGTTCTCTATCACTGAT
AGGGATAAACTCGACATACGTTCTCTATCACTGATAGGGAGTAAACTCGACATACGTTCTCTATCACTGA
TAGGGAGTAAACTCGACATACGTTCTCTATCACTGATAGGGAGTAAACTCGACATCGTTCTCTATCACTG
ATAGGGAGTAAACTCGACATACGTTCTCTATCACTGATAGGGAGTAAACTCGGGCGCGCCTACCGTTCGT
ATAGCATACATTATACGAAGTTATCCTGCAGGGACGTCAGGTGGCACTTTTCGGGGAAATGTGCGCGGAA
CCCCTATTTGTTTATTTTTCTAAATACATTCAAATATGTATCCGCTCATGAGACAATAACCCTGATAAAT
GCTTCAATAATATTGAAAAAGGAAGAGTATGAGTATTCAACATTTCCGTGTCGCCCTTATTCCCTTTTTT
GCGGCATTTTGCCTTCCTGTTTTTGCTCACCCAGAAACGCTGGTGAAAGTAAAAGATGCTGAAGATCAGT
TGGGTGCACGAGTGGGTTACATCGAACTGGATCTCAACAGCGGTAAGATCCTTGAGAGTTTTCGCCCCGA
AGAACGTTTTCCAATGATGAGCACTTTTAAAGTTCTGCTATGTGGCGCGGTATTATCCCGTGTTGACGCC
GGGCAAGAGCAACTCGGTCGCCGCATACACTATTCTCAGAATGACTTGGTTGAGTACTCACCAGTCACAG
AAAAGCATCTTACGGATGGCATGACAGTAAGAGAATTATGCAGTGCTGCCATAACCATGAGTGATAACAC
TGCGGCCAACTTACTTCTGACAACGATCGGAGGACCGAAGGAGCTAACCGCTTTTTTGCACAACATGGGG
GATCATGTAACTCGCCTTGATCGTTGGGAACCGGAGCTGAATGAAGCCATACCAAACGACGAGCGTGACA
CCACGATGCCTGCAGCAATGGCAACAACGTTGCGCAAACTATTAACTGGCGAACTACTTACTCTAGCTTC
CCGGCAACAATTAATAGACTGGATGGAGGCGGATAAAGTTGCAGGACCACTTCTGCGCTCGGCCCTTCCG
GCTGGCTGGTTTATTGCTGATAAATCTGGAGCCGGTGAGCGTGGGTCTCGCGGTATCATTGCAGCACTGG
GGCCAGATGGTAAGCCCTCCCGTATCGTAGTTATCTACACGACGGGGAGTCAGGCAACTATGGATGAACG
AAATAGACAGATCGCTGAGATAGGTGCCTCACTGATTAAGCATTGGTAACTGTCAGACCAAGTTTACTCA
TATATACTTTAGATTGATTTAAAACTTCATTTTTAATTTAAAAGGATCTAGGTGAAGATCCTTTTTGATA
ATCTCATGACCAAAATCCCTTAACGTGAGTTTTCGTTCCACTGAGCGTCAGACCCCGTAGAAAAGATCAA
AGGATCTTCTTGAGATCCTTTTTTTCTGCGCGTAATCTGCTGCTTGCAAACAAAAAAACCACCGCTACCA
GCGGTGGTTTGTTTGCCGGATCAAGAGCTACCAACTCTTTTTCCGAAGGTAACTGGCTTCAGCAGAGCGC
AGATACCAAATACTGTCCTTCTAGTGTAGCCGTAGTTAGGCCACCACTTCAAGAACTCTGTAGCACCGCC
TACATACCTCGCTCTGCTAATCCTGTTACCAGTGGCTGCTGCCAGTGGCGATAAGTCGTGTCTTACCGGG
TTGGACTCAAGACGATAGTTACCGGATAAGGCGCAGCGGTCGGGCTGAACGGGGGGTTCGTGCACACAGC
CCAGCTTGGAGCGAACGACCTACACCGAACTGAGATACCTACAGCGTGAGCTATGAGAAAGCGCCACGCT
TCCCGAAGGGAGAAAGGCGGACAGGTATCCGGTAAGCGGCAGGGTCGGAACAGGAGAGCGCACGAGGGAG
CTTCCAGGGGGAAACGCCTGGTATCTTTATAGTCCTGTCGGGTTTCGCCACCTCTGACTTGAGCGTCGAT
TTTTGTGATGCTCGTCAGGGGGGCGGAGCCTATGGAAAAACGCCAGCAACGCGGCCTTTTTACGGTTCCT
GGCCTTTTGCTGGCCTTTTGCTCACATGTTCTTTCCTGCGTTATCCCCTGATTCTGTGGATAACCGTATT
ACCGCCTTTGAGTGAGCTGATACCGCTCGCCGCAGCCGAACGACCGAGCGCAGCGAGTCAGTGAGCGAGG
AAGCGGAAGAGCGCCTGATGCGGTATTTTCTCCTTACGCATCTGTGCGGTATTTCACACCGCATATGGTG
CACTCTCAGTACAATCTGCTCTGATGCCGCATAGTTAAGCCAGTATACACTCCGCTATCGCTACGTGACT
GGGTCATGGCTGCGCCCCGACACCCGCCAACACCCGCTGACGCGCCCTGACGGGCTTGTCTGCTCCCGGC
ATCCGCTTACAGACAAGCTGTGACCGTCTCCGGGAGCTGCATGTGTCAGAGGTTTTCACCGTCATCACCG
AAACGCGCGAGGCAGCTGCGGTAAAGCTCATCAGCGTGGTCGTGAAGCGATTCACAGATGTCTGCCTGTT
CATCCGCGTCCAGCTCGTTGAGTTTCTCCAGAAGCGTTAATGTCTGGCTTCTGATAAAGCGGGCCATGTT
AAGGGCGGTTTTTTCCTGTTTGGTCACTGATGCCTCCGTGTAAGGGGGATTTCTGTTCATGGGGGTAATG
ATACCGATGAAACGAGAGAGGATGCTCACGATACGGGTTACTGATGATGAACATGCCCGGTTACTGGAAC
GTTGTGAGGGTAAACAACTGGCGGTATGGATGCGGCGGGACCAGAGAAAAATCACTCAGGGTCAATGCCA
GCGCTTCGTTAATACAGATGTAGGTGTTCCACAGGGTAGCCAGCAGCATCCTGCGATGCAGATCCGGAAC
ATAATGGTGCAGGGCGCTGACTGAGCGGATAACAATTTCACACAGGAAACAGCTATGACCATGATTACGC
CAAGCTCGAAATTAACCCTCACTAAAGGGAACAAAAGCTGGTACCGGGCCCCCCCTCGAGATAACTTCGT
ATAGGATACTTTATACGAAGTTATCTTAAGAAGTTCCTATACTTTCTAGAGAATAGGAACTTCTGTACAT
CTATTCCTTTGCCCTCGGACGAGTGCTGGGGCGTCGGTTTCCACTATCGGCGAGTACTTCTACACAGCCA
TCGGTCCAGACGGCCGCGCTTCTGCGGGCGATTTGTGTACGCCCGACAGTCCCGGCTCCGGATCGGACGA
TTGCGTCGCATCGACCCTGCGCCCAAGCTGCATCATCGAAATTGCCGTCAACCAAGCTCTGATAGAGTTG
GTCAAGACCAATGCGGAGCATATACGCCCGGAGCCGCGGCGATCCTGCAAGCTCCGGATGCCTCCGCTCG
AAGTAGCGCGTCTGCTGCTCCATACAAGCCAACCACGGCCTCCAGAAGAAGATGTTGGCGACCTCGTATT
GGGAATCCCCGAACATCGCCTCGCTCCAGTCAATGACCGCTGTTATGCGGCCATTGTCCGTCAGGACATT
GTTGGAGCCGAAATCCGCGTGCACGAGGTGCCGGACTTCGGGGCAGTCCTCGGCCCAAAGCATCAGCTCA
TCGAGAGCCTGCGCGACGGACGCACTGACGGTGTCGTCCATCACAGTTTGCCAGTGATACACATGGGGAT
CAGCAATCGCGCATATGAAATCACGCCATGTAGTGTATTGACCGATTCCTTGCGGTCCGAATGGGCCGAA
CCCGCTCGTCTGGCTAAGATCGGCCGCAGCGATCGCATCCATGGCCTCCGCGACCGGCTGCAGAACAGCG
GGCAGTTCGGTTTCAGGCAGGTCTTGCAACGTGACACCCTGTGCACGGCGGGAGATGCAATAGGTCAGGC
TCTCGCTGAACTCCCCAATGTCAAGCACTTCCGGAATCGGGAGCGCGGCCGATGCAAAGTGCCGATAAAC
ATAACGATCTTTGTAGAAACCATCGGCGCAGCTATTTACCCGCAGGACATATCCACGCCCTCCTACATCG
AAGCTGAAAGCACGAGATTCTTCGCCCTCCGAGAGCTGCATCAGGTCGGAGACGCTGTCGAACTTTTCGA
TCAGAAACTTCTCGACAGATGTCGCGGTGAGTTCAGGCTTTTTCATGGTTTAGTTCCTCACCTTGTCGTA
TTATACTATGCCGATATACTATGCCGATGATTAATTGTCAACAGGCTGCAGGTCGAAAGGCCCGGAGATG
AGGAAGAGGAGAACAGCGCGGCAGACGTGCGCTTTTGAAGCGTGCAGAATGCCGGGCCTCCGGAGGACCT
TCGGGCGCCCGCCCCGCCCCTGAGCCCGCCCCTGAGCCCGCCCCCGGACCCACCCCTTCCCAGCCTCTGA
GCCCAGAAAGCGAAGGAGCAAAGCTGCTATTGGCCGCTGCCCCAAAGGCCTACCCGCTTCCATTGCTCAG
CGGTGCTGTCCATCTGCACGAGACTAGTGAGACGTGCTACTTCCATTTGTCACGTCCTGCACGACGCGAG
CTGCGGGGCGGGGGGGAACTTCCTGACTAGGGGAGGAGTAGAAGGTGGCGCGAAGGGGCCACCAAAGAAC
GGAGCCGGTTGGCGCCTACCGGTGGATGTGGAATGTGTGCGAGGCCAGAGGCCACTTGTGTAGCGCCAAG
TGCCCAGCGGGGCTGCTAAAGCGCATGCTCCAGACTGCCTTGGGAAAAGCGCCTCCCCTACCCGGTAGAA
TGCATGAAGTTCCTATACTTTCTAGAGAATAGGAACTTCGGAATTCAGATCTTCGAGGCAGTGAAAAAAA
TGCTTTATTTGTGAAATTTGTGATGCTATTGCTTTATTTGTAACCATTATAAGCTGCAATAAACAAGTTA
ACAACAACAATTGCA
